Addgene plasmid #59119: pCDNA-FRT-FAK10
Purpose: FAK fret sensor with 10 nm helix
Depositing lab: Sivaraj Sivaramakrishnan. Depositing organization: University of Michigan. Publication: Visualizing and manipulating focal adhesion kinase regulation in live cells. Ritt M, Guan JL, Sivaramakrishnan S. J Biol Chem. 2013 Mar 29;288(13):8875-86. doi: 10.1074/jbc.M112.421164. Epub 2013 Feb 7. PubMed 23393139.
Backbone
  Vector backbone: pcDNA-5/FRT
  Backbone manufacturer: Invitrogen
  Backbone size w/o insert (bp): 5002
  Total vector size (bp): 10058
  Vector type: Mammalian Expression
  Selectable markers: Hygromycin
Growth in bacteria
  Bacterial resistance: Ampicillin, 100 μg/mL
  Growth temperature: 37°C
  Growth strain: DH5alpha
  Copy number: High Copy
Gene/Insert
  Gene/Insert name: Focal Adhesion Kinase (alt name: FAK)
  Species: G. gallus (chicken), Synthetic
  Insert size (bp): 5056
  Promoter: CMV
  Tag / fusion protein: FLAG (N terminal on insert); mCitrine (N terminal on insert); mCerulean (C terminal on insert)
  Cloning method: Restriction Enzyme; 5′ cloning site HindIII (not destroyed); 3′ cloning site NotI (not destroyed)
  Sequencing primers: 5′ T7; 3′ BGHR
Terms and licenses: Academic/Nonprofit Terms; Industry Terms: Not Available to Industry
Depositor comments: Discrepancies between QC and full sequence are of no functional consequence
How to cite: pCDNA-FRT-FAK10 was a gift from Sivaraj Sivaramakrishnan (Addgene plasmid # 59119 ; http://n2t.net/addgene:59119 ; RRID:Addgene_59119)
