[The description below was written by a language model from this plasmid's Addgene catalogue record and pLannotate feature annotations shown in this document.]
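Description:
pCDNA-FRT-FAK10 is a mammalian expression plasmid of about 10 kb, built on the Invitrogen pcDNA5/FRT backbone. It encodes a FRET-based conformational sensor of focal adhesion kinase (FAK). It is propagated in E. coli at high copy from a ColE1/pUC-type origin under ampicillin selection (AmpR with its bla promoter). The feature table also picks up short backbone remnants, including an f1 ori fragment, lac promoter/operator elements and a bom fragment, which play no evident part in the construct's function.

The roughly 5 kb insert sits between HindIII and NotI sites downstream of the CMV enhancer/promoter and a T7 promoter, and is terminated by the bGH polyadenylation signal. According to the record, chicken FAK (PTK2) carries an N-terminal FLAG tag and mCitrine, with mCerulean listed as a C-terminal fusion. The stated purpose describes a sensor containing a 10 nm helix, which accounts for the "synthetic" component of the insert. The automated annotation marks mCitrine and a long PTK2 span but does not separately annotate FLAG, mCerulean or the helix. That span is longer than FAK alone would be expected to occupy, so these elements probably lie within it, but their exact positions cannot be read from the table. mCerulean and mCitrine form a donor/acceptor pair, so changes in FRET report on changes in the protein's conformation or intramolecular interactions in live cells.

The backbone also carries an FRT site directly upstream of a hygromycin resistance gene that has no complete promoter of its own, followed by an SV40 poly(A) signal. In the Flp-In system, FLP-mediated recombination into a genomic FRT site activates HygR. This allows selection of isogenic stable lines, in addition to use by transient transfection.
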