Features (pLannotate 1.2.2; 21 found; start..end, strand, type, name):
     28..80      -  misc_feature   bom (fragment): basis of mobility region from pBR322
    235..614     +  enhancer       CMV enhancer: human cytomegalovirus immediate early enhancer
    615..818     +  promoter       CMV promoter: human cytomegalovirus (CMV) immediate early promoter
    814..847     +  LTR            5' LTR (truncated) (fragment): truncated 5' long terminal repeat (LTR) from HIV-1
    863..881     +  promoter       T7 promoter: promoter for bacteriophage T7 RNA polymerase
    962..1675    +  CDS            mCitrine: mCitrine is a basic (constitutively fluorescent) yellow fluorescent protein published in 2001, derived from Aequorea victoria.
   1727..5962    +  CDS            PTK2 (sequence partly withheld): FAK1_CHICK - Also known as FAK, FAK1. Experimental evidence at protein level: Swiss-Prot protein existence level 1. Non-receptor protein-tyrosine kinase that plays an essential role in regulating cell migration, adhesion, spreading, reorganization of the actin cytoskeleton, formation and disassembly of focal adhesions and cell protrusions, cell cycle progression, cell proliferation and apoptosis. Required for early embryonic development, embryonic angiogenesis, normal cardiomyocyte migration and proliferation, and normal heart development. Regulates axon growth and neuronal cell migration, axo
   6016..6240    +  polyA_signal   bGH poly(A) signal: bovine growth hormone polyadenylation signal
   6244..6265    +  promoter       SV40 promoter (fragment): SV40 enhancer and early promoter
   6286..6519    +  rep_origin     f1 ori (fragment) (sequence partly withheld): f1 bacteriophage origin of replication; arrow indicates direction of (+) strand synthesis
   6524..6571    +  protein_bind   FRT: FLP-mediated recombination occurs in the 8-bp core sequence TCTAGAAA (Turan and Bode, 2011). FLP recombinase from the Saccharomyces cerevisiae 2μ plasmid
   6579..7601    +  CDS            HygR: aminoglycoside phosphotransferase from E. coli; aph(4)-Ia; confers resistance to hygromycin
   7611..7736    +  CDS            ble (fragment): BLE_KLEPN - Experimental evidence at protein level: Swiss-Prot protein existence level 1. Binding protein with a strong affinity to the bleomycin family of antibiotics. Binds to CL990; an antimitotic-antibiotic compound. From Klebsiella pneumoniae.
   7731..7852    +  polyA_signal   SV40 poly(A) signal: SV40 polyadenylation signal
   7925..7941    -  protein_bind   lac operator: The lac repressor binds to the lac operator to inhibit transcription in E. coli. This inhibition can be relieved by adding lactose or isopropyl-β-D-thiogalactopyranoside (IPTG). lac repressor encoded by lacI
   7949..7979    -  promoter       lac promoter: promoter for the E. coli lac operon
   7994..8015    -  protein_bind   CAP binding site: CAP binding activates transcription in the presence of cAMP. E. coli catabolite activator protein
   8028..8120    -  CDS            lacI (fragment): lac repressor; lacI; The lac repressor binds to the lac operator to inhibit transcription in E. coli. This inhibition can be relieved by adding lactose or isopropyl-β-D-thiogalactopyranoside (IPTG).
   8303..8891    -  rep_origin     ori: high-copy-number ColE1/pMB1/pBR322/pUC origin of replication
   9062..9922    -  CDS            AmpR: β-lactamase; bla; confers resistance to ampicillin, carbenicillin, and related antibiotics
   9923..10027   -  promoter       AmpR promoter: bla
>Addgene plasmid #59119 | pCDNA-FRT-FAK10 | depositor full sequence | sequence record 91604 | pCDNA-FRT-FAK10 sequence 10058 bps
GACGGATCGGGAGATCTCCCGATCCCCTATGGTGCACTCTCAGTACAATCTGCTCTGATGCCGCATAGTT
AAGCCAGTATCTGCTCCCTGCTTGTGTGTTGGAGGTCGCTGAGTAGTGCGCGAGCAAAATTTAAGCTACA
ACAAGGCAAGGCTTGACCGACAATTGCATGAAGAATCTGCTTAGGGTTAGGCGTTTTGCGCTGCTTCGCG
ATGTACGGGCCAGATATACGCGTTGACATTGATTATTGACTAGTTATTAATAGTAATCAATTACGGGGTC
ATTAGTTCATAGCCCATATATGGAGTTCCGCGTTACATAACTTACGGTAAATGGCCCGCCTGGCTGACCG
CCCAACGACCCCCGCCCATTGACGTCAATAATGACGTATGTTCCCATAGTAACGCCAATAGGGACTTTCC
ATTGACGTCAATGGGTGGAGTATTTACGGTAAACTGCCCACTTGGCAGTACATCAAGTGTATCATATGCC
AAGTACGCCCCCTATTGACGTCAATGACGGTAAATGGCCCGCCTGGCATTATGCCCAGTACATGACCTTA
TGGGACTTTCCTACTTGGCAGTACATCTACGTATTAGTCATCGCTATTACCATGGTGATGCGGTTTTGGC
AGTACATCAATGGGCGTGGATAGCGGTTTGACTCACGGGGATTTCCAAGTCTCCACCCCATTGACGTCAA
TGGGAGTTTGTTTTGGCACCAAAATCAACGGGACTTTCCAAAATGTCGTAACAACTCCGCCCCATTGACG
CAAATGGGCGGTAGGCGTGTACGGTGGGAGGTCTATATAAGCAGAGCTCTCTGGCTAACTAGAGAACCCA
CTGCTTACTGGCTTATCGAAATTAATACGACTCACTATAGGGAGACCCAAGCTGGCTAGCGTTTAAACTT
AAGCTTATGGACTACAAGGACGATGACGACAAGGGAAGCGGAGGAAGCGGAGTGAGCAAGGGCGAGGAGC
TGTTCACCGGGGTGGTGCCCATCCTGGTCGAGCTGGACGGCGACGTAAACGGCCACAAGTTCAGCGTGTC
CGGCGAGGGCGAGGGCGATGCCACCTACGGCAAGCTGACCCTGAAGTTCATCTGCACCACCGGCAAGCTG
CCCGTGCCCTGGCCCACCCTCGTGACCACCTTCGGCTACGGCCTGATGTGCTTCGCCCGCTACCCCGACC
ACATGAAGCAGCACGACTTCTTCAAGTCCGCCATGCCCGAAGGCTACGTCCAGGAGCGCACCATCTTCTT
CAAGGACGACGGCAACTACAAGACCCGCGCCGAGGTGAAGTTCGAGGGCGACACCCTGGTGAACCGCATC
GAGCTGAAGGGCATCGACTTCAAGGAGGACGGCAACATCCTGGGGCACAAGCTGGAGTACAACTACAACA
GCCACAACGTCTATATCATGGCCGACAAGCAGAAGAACGGCATCAAGGTGAACTTCAAGATCCGCCACAA
CATCGAGGACGGCAGCGTGCAGCTCGCCGACCACTACCAGCAGAACACCCCCATCGGCGACGGCCCCGTG
CTGCTGCCCGACAACCACTACCTGAGCTACCAGTCCAAACTGAGCAAAGACCCCAACGAGAAGCGCGATC
ACATGGTCCTGCTGGAGTTCGTGACCGCCGCCGGGATCACTCTCGGCATGGACGAGCTGTACAAGTCTAG
AGGAAGCGGAGGAAGCGGAGGAAGCGGAGGAAGCGGAGGAAGCGGAATGGCAGCAGCTTACCTTGATCCA
AACTTGAATCATACACCAAGTTCAAGTGCAAAGACGCACCTCGGTACTGGGATGGAGCGTTCCCCGGGGG
CCATGGAGCGAGTCCTAAAGGTTTTTCACTACTTTGAAAACAGCAGCGAGCCAACGACGTGGGCCAGCAT
TATCCGGCATGGAGATGCTACTGATGTTCGAGGCATAATACAGAAGATTGTGGACTGTCACAAAGTGAAA
AATGTGGCCTGCTATGGGTTGCGACTCAGTCATCTGCAGTCTGAGGAGGTTCACTGGCTGCACCTGGACA
TGGGGGTATCCAATGTGAGAGAGAAATTTGAACTAGCACATCCTCCAGAAGAATGGAAATATGAACTGAG
AATTCGGTACCTGCCC
[369 nt withheld, positions 2117-2485]
GACAAGGAATGCTTCAAGTGTGCCCTTGGTTCAAGCTGGATTATTTCAGTGGAGCTGGCAATTGGCCCAG
AGGAAGGAATCAGCTACCTTACAGACAAGGGTGCAAATCCAACTCACCTGGCAGATTTTAATCAAGTACA
AACTATTCAGTATTCAAACAGTGAAGACAAGGACAGAAAAGGGATGTTGCAACTGAAGATAGCTGGTGCA
CCTGAGCCTCTGACAGTGACAGCACCATCCTTAACCATTGCAGAGAATATGGCTGACTTGATAGACGGAT
ACTGCCGACTGGTGAATGGAGCCACGCAATCTTTTATTATCAGGCCACAGAAAGAAGGTGAAAGAGCTTT
ACCATCAATACCAAAGCTGGCCAACAATGAGAAGCAAGGAGTAAGGTCGCACACAGTCTCTGTATCAGAA
ACAGATGACTATGCAGAGATAATAGATGAAGAAGATACTTATACAATGGGAAGCGGAGGAAGCGGAGAAT
TCGGAAGCGGAGGAAGCGGAGAAAACCTGTATTTTCAGGGCGGAAGCGGAGAAGAGGAAGAGAAAAAAAA
ACAGCAGGAAGAGGAAGCAGAAAGGCTGAGGCGTATTCAAGAAGAAATGGAAAAGGAAAGAAAAAGACGT
GAAGAAGATGAACAACGTCGAAGAAAGGAGGAGGAGGAAAGGCGGATGAAACTTGAGATGGAAGCAAAGA
GAAAACAAGAAGAAGAAGAGAGAAAGAAAAGGGAAGATGATGAAAAACGCAAGAAGAAGGGCTCTGGCGG
CTCTGGCGGCGCGCCCGTGAGCAAGGGCGAGGAGCTGTTCACCGGGGTGGTGCCCATCCTGGTCGAGCTG
GACGGCGACGTAAACGGCCACAAGTTCAGCGTGTCCGGCGAGGGCGAGGGCGATGCCACCTACGGCAAGC
TGACCCTGAAGTTCATCTGCACCACCGGCAAGCTGCCCGTGCCCTGGCCCACCCTCGTGACCACCCTGAC
CTGGGGCGTGCAGTGCTTCGCCCGCTACCCCGACCACATGAAGCAGCACGACTTCTTCAAGTCCGCCATG
CCCGAAGGCTACGTCCAGGAGCGCACCATCTTCTTCAAGGACGACGGCAACTACAAGACCCGCGCCGAGG
TGAAGTTCGAGGGCGACACCCTGGTGAACCGCATCGAGCTGAAGGGCATCGACTTCAAGGAGGACGGCAA
CATCCTGGGGCACAAGCTGGAGTACAACGCCATCAGCGACAACGTCTATATCACCGCCGACAAGCAGAAG
AACGGCATCAAGGCCAACTTCAAGATCCGCCACAACATCGAGGACGGCAGCGTGCAGCTCGCCGACCACT
ACCAGCAGAACACCCCCATCGGCGACGGCCCCGTGCTGCTGCCCGACAACCACTACCTGAGCACCCAGTC
CAAGCTGAGCAAAGACCCCAACGAGAAGCGCGATCACATGGTCCTGCTGGAGTTCGTGACCGCCGCCGGG
ATCACTCTCGGCATGGACGAGCTGTACAAGTTAATTAAGGGAAGCGGAGGAAGCGGAGGAAGCGGAGGAA
GCGGACCATCAACCAGAGATTATGAAATTCAAAGGGAGAGAATTGAACTGGGGCGCTGCATTGGTGAAGG
ACAGTTTGGAGATGTGCACCAAGGAATTTACATGAGTCCGGAAAATCCAGCTATGGCTGTAGCAATCAAA
ACATGTAAAAACTGCACCTCAGACAGCGTTAGAGAAAAGTTCCTACAAGAAGCCTTAACAATGCGTCAGT
TTGATCATCCTCACATTGTGAAGCTCATTGGAGTTATTACAGAAAACCCAGTGTGGATAATCATGGAGCT
CTGTACACTTGGAGAGTTGAGATCGTTTCTGCAAGTAAGAAAATTCAGCTTGGACCTGGCCTCCCTCATC
CTCTACGCTTACCAGCTTAGCACAGCACTTGCTTACCTAGAGAGCAAAAGATTTGTACATAGAGATATTG
CTGCTAGGAACGTGCTGGTATCTGCCACTGACTGTGTGAAATTGGGTGACTTTGGCTTATCCCGATACAT
GGAAGACAGTACTTACTATAAGGCGTCCAAAGGAAAGTTACCTATCAAATGGATGGCTCCAGAGTCAATC
AACTTCCGACGGTTTACCTCAGCAAGCGATGTGTGGATGTTTGGTGTGTGTATGTGGGAGATCCTGATGC
ATGGGGTAAAGCCCTTCCAGGGAGTGAAAAATAATGATGTTATTGGTCGGATTGAGAACGGTGAGCGGCT
CCCCATGCCTCCGAACTGCCCTCCCACCCTCTACAGCCTTATGACCAAGTGCTGGGCATACGACCCTAGT
AGACGACCCAGGTTTACTGAACTTAAAGCACAACTCAGTACAATACTGGAGGAGGAGAAGCTGCAGCAAG
AGGAACGAATGAGAATGGAATCCAGGCGACAAGTCACAGTATCCTGGGACTCAGGAGGATCAGATGAAGC
TCCTCCCAAGCCCAGCAGGCCTGGTTACCCCAGCCCAAGGTCCAGTGAAGGGTTTTATCCGAGTCCTCAG
CATATGGTACAGCCAAATCACTACCAGGTATCTGGCTACTCTGGTTCTCATGGGATACCAGCCATGGCAG
GCAGCATTTATCCTGGGCAGGCGTCTCTCTTGGATCAAACAGATTCCTGGAACCATCGACCTCAGGAAGT
ATCAGCATGGCAGCCAAACATGGAGGATTCGGGCACTTTGGATGTACGAGGAATGGGGCAGGTTCTGCCC
ACACATCTCATGGAGGAGAGGTTAATAAGACAACAGCAAGAGATGGAAGAAGATCAACGCTGGCTTGAGA
AAGAGGAACGATTCCTGGTAATGAAACCTGATGTGCGGCTCTCCAGAGGCAGCATTGAACGGGAGGACGG
AGGTCTCCAGGGCCCAGCTGGTAACCAGCACATATATCAGCCTGTGGGTAAACCAGATCATGCCGCTCCA
CCAAAGAAGCCCCCTCGCCCTGGAGCCCCCCACTTGGGCAGCCTCGCGAGCCTGAACAGCCCCGTGGACA
GCTACAACGAAGGCGTGAAGATCAAGCCACAGGAAATCAGCCCTCCTCCTACGGCCAACCTGGACCGCTC
CAATGACAAAGTCTATGAGAATGTAACCGGGCTGGTGAAAGCTGTCATAGAGATGTCCAGTAAAATACAG
CCAGCTCCGCCAGAGGAGTACGTGCCCATGGTAAAGGAGGTTGGCTTGGCGCTGAGAACCTTGCTAGCAA
CAGTGGATGAGTCGCTGCCAGTGCTTCCTGCAAGCACCCACAGAGAGATTGAGATGGCCCAGAAACTGCT
GAACTCTGACCTGGCTGAGCTCATTAACAAGATGAAGCTGGCCCAGCAGTACGTCATGACCAGCCTGCAG
CAGGAGTACAAGAAGCAAATGCTGACGGCTGCTCACGCTCTGGCTGTGGATGCCAAGAACTTGCTGGATG
TCATCGATCAAGCCAGACTGAAAATGATCAGCCAGTCCAGGCCCCACTGAGCGGCCGCTCGAGTCTAGAG
GGCCCGTTTAAACCCGCTGATCAGCCTCGACTGTGCCTTCTAGTTGCCAGCCATCTGTTGTTTGCCCCTC
CCCCGTGCCTTCCTTGACCCTGGAAGGTGCCACTCCCACTGTCCTTTCCTAATAAAATGAGGAAATTGCA
TCGCATTGTCTGAGTAGGTGTCATTCTATTCTGGGGGGTGGGGTGGGGCAGGACAGCAAGGGGGAGGATT
GGGAAGACAATAGCAGGCATGCTGGGGATGCGGTGGGCTCTATGGCTTCTGAGGCGGAAAGAACCAGCTG
GGGCTCTAGGGGGTATCCCC
[124 nt withheld, positions 6286-6409]
C
[91 nt withheld, positions 6411-6501]
AGGGTGATGGTTCACGTACCTAGAAGTTCCTATTCCGAAGTTCCTATTCTCTAGAAAGTATAGGAACTTC
CTTGGCCAAAAAGCCTGAACTCACCGCGACGTCTGTCGAGAAGTTTCTGATCGAAAAGTTCGACAGCGTC
TCCGACCTGATGCAGCTCTCGGAGGGCGAAGAATCTCGTGCTTTCAGCTTCGATGTAGGAGGGCGTGGAT
ATGTCCTGCGGGTAAATAGCTGCGCCGATGGTTTCTACAAAGATCGTTATGTTTATCGGCACTTTGCATC
GGCCGCGCTCCCGATTCCGGAAGTGCTTGACATTGGGGAATTCAGCGAGAGCCTGACCTATTGCATCTCC
CGCCGTGCACAGGGTGTCACGTTGCAAGACCTGCCTGAAACCGAACTGCCCGCTGTTCTGCAGCCGGTCG
CGGAGGCCATGGATGCGATCGCTGCGGCCGATCTTAGCCAGACGAGCGGGTTCGGCCCATTCGGACCGCA
AGGAATCGGTCAATACACTACATGGCGTGATTTCATATGCGCGATTGCTGATCCCCATGTGTATCACTGG
CAAACTGTGATGGACGACACCGTCAGTGCGTCCGTCGCGCAGGCTCTCGATGAGCTGATGCTTTGGGCCG
AGGACTGCCCCGAAGTCCGGCACCTCGTGCACGCGGATTTCGGCTCCAACAATGTCCTGACGGACAATGG
CCGCATAACAGCGGTCATTGACTGGAGCGAGGCGATGTTCGGGGATTCCCAATACGAGGTCGCCAACATC
TTCTTCTGGAGGCCGTGGTTGGCTTGTATGGAGCAGCAGACGCGCTACTTCGAGCGGAGGCATCCGGAGC
TTGCAGGATCGCCGCGGCTCCGGGCGTATATGCTCCGCATTGGTCTTGACCAACTCTATCAGAGCTTGGT
TGACGGCAATTTCGATGATGCAGCTTGGGCGCAGGGTCGATGCGACGCAATCGTCCGATCCGGAGCCGGG
ACTGTCGGGCGTACACAAATCGCCCGCAGAAGCGCGGCCGTCTGGACCGATGGCTGTGTAGAAGTACTCG
CCGATAGTGGAAACCGACGCCCCAGCACTCGTCCGAGGGCAAAGGAATAGCACGTACTACGAGATTTCGA
TTCCACCGCCGCCTTCTATGAAAGGTTGGGCTTCGGAATCGTTTTCCGGGACGCCGGCTGGATGATCCTC
CAGCGCGGGGATCTCATGCTGGAGTTCTTCGCCCACCCCAACTTGTTTATTGCAGCTTATAATGGTTACA
AATAAAGCAATAGCATCACAAATTTCACAAATAAAGCATTTTTTTCACTGCATTCTAGTTGTGGTTTGTC
CAAACTCATCAATGTATCTTATCATGTCTGTATACCGTCGACCTCTAGCTAGAGCTTGGCGTAATCATGG
TCATAGCTGTTTCCTGTGTGAAATTGTTATCCGCTCACAATTCCACACAACATACGAGCCGGAAGCATAA
AGTGTAAAGCCTGGGGTGCCTAATGAGTGAGCTAACTCACATTAATTGCGTTGCGCTCACTGCCCGCTTT
CCAGTCGGGAAACCTGTCGTGCCAGCTGCATTAATGAATCGGCCAACGCGCGGGGAGAGGCGGTTTGCGT
ATTGGGCGCTCTTCCGCTTCCTCGCTCACTGACTCGCTGCGCTCGGTCGTTCGGCTGCGGCGAGCGGTAT
CAGCTCACTCAAAGGCGGTAATACGGTTATCCACAGAATCAGGGGATAACGCAGGAAAGAACATGTGAGC
AAAAGGCCAGCAAAAGGCCAGGAACCGTAAAAAGGCCGCGTTGCTGGCGTTTTTCCATAGGCTCCGCCCC
CCTGACGAGCATCACAAAAATCGACGCTCAAGTCAGAGGTGGCGAAACCCGACAGGACTATAAAGATACC
AGGCGTTTCCCCCTGGAAGCTCCCTCGTGCGCTCTCCTGTTCCGACCCTGCCGCTTACCGGATACCTGTC
CGCCTTTCTCCCTTCGGGAAGCGTGGCGCTTTCTCATAGCTCACGCTGTAGGTATCTCAGTTCGGTGTAG
GTCGTTCGCTCCAAGCTGGGCTGTGTGCACGAACCCCCCGTTCAGCCCGACCGCTGCGCCTTATCCGGTA
ACTATCGTCTTGAGTCCAACCCGGTAAGACACGACTTATCGCCACTGGCAGCAGCCACTGGTAACAGGAT
TAGCAGAGCGAGGTATGTAGGCGGTGCTACAGAGTTCTTGAAGTGGTGGCCTAACTACGGCTACACTAGA
AGGACAGTATTTGGTATCTGCGCTCTGCTGAAGCCAGTTACCTTCGGAAAAAGAGTTGGTAGCTCTTGAT
CCGGCAAACAAACCACCGCTGGTAGCGGTGGTTTTTTTGTTTGCAAGCAGCAGATTACGCGCAGAAAAAA
AGGATCTCAAGAAGATCCTTTGATCTTTTCTACGGGGTCTGACGCTCAGTGGAACGAAAACTCACGTTAA
GGGATTTTGGTCATGAGATTATCAAAAAGGATCTTCACCTAGATCCTTTTAAATTAAAAATGAAGTTTTA
AATCAATCTAAAGTATATATGAGTAAACTTGGTCTGACAGTTACCAATGCTTAATCAGTGAGGCACCTAT
CTCAGCGATCTGTCTATTTCGTTCATCCATAGTTGCCTGACTCCCCGTCGTGTAGATAACTACGATACGG
GAGGGCTTACCATCTGGCCCCAGTGCTGCAATGATACCGCGAGACCCACGCTCACCGGCTCCAGATTTAT
CAGCAATAAACCAGCCAGCCGGAAGGGCCGAGCGCAGAAGTGGTCCTGCAACTTTATCCGCCTCCATCCA
GTCTATTAATTGTTGCCGGGAAGCTAGAGTAAGTAGTTCGCCAGTTAATAGTTTGCGCAACGTTGTTGCC
ATTGCTACAGGCATCGTGGTGTCACGCTCGTCGTTTGGTATGGCTTCATTCAGCTCCGGTTCCCAACGAT
CAAGGCGAGTTACATGATCCCCCATGTTGTGCAAAAAAGCGGTTAGCTCCTTCGGTCCTCCGATCGTTGT
CAGAAGTAAGTTGGCCGCAGTGTTATCACTCATGGTTATGGCAGCACTGCATAATTCTCTTACTGTCATG
CCATCCGTAAGATGCTTTTCTGTGACTGGTGAGTACTCAACCAAGTCATTCTGAGAATAGTGTATGCGGC
GACCGAGTTGCTCTTGCCCGGCGTCAATACGGGATAATACCGCGCCACATAGCAGAACTTTAAAAGTGCT
CATCATTGGAAAACGTTCTTCGGGGCGAAAACTCTCAAGGATCTTACCGCTGTTGAGATCCAGTTCGATG
TAACCCACTCGTGCACCCAACTGATCTTCAGCATCTTTTACTTTCACCAGCGTTTCTGGGTGAGCAAAAA
CAGGAAGGCAAAATGCCGCAAAAAAGGGAATAAGGGCGACACGGAAATGTTGAATACTCATACTCTTCCT
TTTTCAATATTATTGAAGCATTTATCAGGGTTATTGTCTCATGAGCGGATACATATTTGAATGTATTTAG
AAAAATAAACAAATAGGGGTTCCGCGCACATTTCCCCGAAAAGTGCCACCTGACGTC
