>Addgene plasmid #59119 | pCDNA-FRT-FAK10 | addgene partial sequence | sequence record 94246 | T7 5'-TAATACGACTCACTATAGGG-3'
AGCTTATGGACTACAAGGACGATGACGACAAGGGAAGCGGAGGAAGCGGAGTGAGCAAGGGCGAGGAGCT
GTTCACCGGGGTGGTGCCCATCCTGGTCGAGCTGGACGGCGACGTAAACGGCCACAAGTTCAGCGTGTCC
GGCGAGGGCGAGGGCGATGCCACCTACGGCAAGCTGACCCTGAAGTTCATCTGCACCACCGGCAAGCTGC
CCGTGCCCTGGCCCACCCTCGTGACCACCTTCGGCTACGGCCTGATGTGCTTCGCCCGCTACCCCGACCA
CATGAAGCAGCACGACTTCTTCAAGTCCGCCATGCCCGAAGGCTACGTCCAGGAGCGCACCATCTTCTTC
AAGGACGACGGCAACTACAAGACCCGCGCCGAGGTGAAGTTCGAGGGCGACACCCTGGTGAACCGCATCG
AGCTGAAGGGCATCGACTTCAAGGAGGACGGCAACATCCTGGGGCACAAGCTGGAGTACAACTACAACAG
CCACAACGTCTATATCATGGCCGACAAGCAGAAGAACGGCATCAAGGTGAACTTCAAGATCCGCCACAAC
ATCGAGGACGGCAGCGTGCAGCTCGCCGACCACTACCAGCAGAACACCCCCATCGGCGACGGCCCCGTGC
TGCTGCCCGACAACCACTACCTGAGCTACCAGTCCAAACTGAGCAAAGACCCCAACGAGAAGCGCGATCA
CATGGTCCTGCTGGAGTTCGTGACCGCCGCCGGGATCACTCTCGGCATGGACGAGCTGTACAAGTCTAGA
GGAAGC
