>Addgene plasmid #59119 | pCDNA-FRT-FAK10 | addgene partial sequence | sequence record 94252 | BGH-rev 5'-TAGAAGGCACAGTCGAGG-3'
AGCGGCCGCTCAGTGGGGCCTGGACTGGCTGATCATTTTCAGTCTGGCTTGATCGATGACATCCAGCAAG
TTCTTGGCATCCACAGCCAGAGCGTGAGCAGCCGTCAGCATTTGCTTCTTGTACTCCTGCTGCAGGCTGG
TCATGACGTACTGCTGGGCCAGCTTCATCTTGTTAATGAGCTCAGCCAGGTCAGAGTTCAGCAGTTTCTG
GGCCATCTCAATCTCTCTGTGGGTGCTTGCAGGAAGCACTGGCAGCGACTCATCCACTGTTGCTAGCAAG
GTTCTCAGCGCCAAGCCAACCTCCTTTACCATGGGCACGTACTCCTCTGGCGGAGCTGGCTGTATTTTAC
TGGACATCTCTATGACAGCTTTCACCAGCCCGGTTACATTCTCATAGACTTTGTCATTGGAGCGGTCCAG
GTTGGCCGTAGGAGGAGGGCTGATTTCCTGTGGCTTGATCTTCACGCCTTCGTTGTAGCTGTCCACGGGG
CTGTTCAGGCTCGCGAGGCTGCCCAAGTGGGGGGCTCCAGGGCGAGGGGGCTTCTTTGGTGGAGCGGCAT
GATCTGGTTTACCCACAGGCTGATATATGTGCTGGTTACCAGCTGGGCCCTGGAGACCTCCGTCCTCCCG
TTCAATGCTGCCTCTGGAGAGCCGCACATCAGGTTTCATTACCAGGAATCGTTCCTCTTTCTCAAGCCAG
CGTTGATCTTCTTCCATCTCTTGCTGTTGTCTTATTAACCTCTCCTCCATGAGATGTGTGGGCAGAACCT
G
