>Addgene plasmid #59119 | pCDNA-FRT-FAK10 | addgene partial sequence | sequence record 94414 | FERM-F 5'-CCTACGGAGAGATGAGAGGC-3'
[162 nt withheld, positions 1-162]
GACAAGGAATGCTTCAAGTGTGCCCTTGGTTCAAGCTGGATTATTTCAGTGGAGCTGGCAATTGGCCCAG
AGGAAGGAATCAGCTACCTTACAGACAAGGGTGCAAATCCAACTCACCTGGCAGATTTTAATCAAGTACA
AACTATTCAGTATTCAAACAGTGAAGACAAGGACAGAAAAGGGATGTTGCAACTGAAGATAGCTGGTGCA
CCTGAGCCTCTGACAGTGACAGCACCATCCTTAACCATTGCAGAGAATATGGCTGACTTGATAGACGGAT
ACTGCCGACTGGTGAATGGAGCCACGCAATCTTTTATTATCAGGCCACAGAAAGAAGGTGAAAGAGCTTT
ACCATCAATACCAAAGCTGGCCAACAATGAGAAGCAAGGAGTAAGGTCGCACACAGTCTCTGTATCAGAA
ACAGATGACTATGCAGAGATAATAGATGAAGAAGATACTTATACAATGGGAAGCGGAGGAAGCGGAGAAT
TCGGAAGCGGAGGAAGCGGAGAAAACCTGTATTTTCAGGGCGGAAGCGGAGAAGAGGAAGAGAAAAAAAA
ACAGCAGGAAGAGGAAGCAGAAAGGCTGAGGCGTATTCAAGAAGAAATGGAAAAGGAAAGAAAAAGACGT
GAAGAAGATGAACAACGTCGAAGAAAGGAGGAGGAGGAAAGGCGGATG
