>Addgene plasmid #59119 | pCDNA-FRT-FAK10 | addgene partial sequence | sequence record 94424 | FERM-R 5'-ACTGAATCTAGCAAACTCTTCGG-3'
[164 nt withheld, positions 1-164]
GTTTAAAGTTGGTTTGTCCTCAGTGAACTGGTTTAGAAATCCTTTGGGCAGGTACCGAATTCTCAGTTCA
TATTTCCATTCTTCTGGAGGATGTGCTAGTTCAAATTTCTCTCTCACATTGGATACCCCCATGTCCAGGT
GCAGCCAGTGAACCTCCTCAGACTGCAGATGACTGAGTCGCAACCCATAGCAGGCCACATTTTTCACTTT
GTGACAGTCCACAATCTTCTGTATTATGCCTCGAACATCAGTAGCATCTCCATGCCGGATAATGCTGGCC
CACGTCGTTGGCTCGCTGCTGTTTTCAAAGTAGTGAAAAACCTTTAGGACTCGCTCCATGGCCCCCGGGG
AACGCTCCATCCCAGTACCGAGGTGCGTCTTTGCACTTGAACTTGGTGTATGATTCAAGTTTGGATCAAG
GTAAGCTGCTGCCATTCCGCTTCCTCCGCTTCCTCTAGACTTGTACAGCTCGTCCATGCCGAGAGTGATC
CCGGCGGCGGTCACGAACTCCAGCAGGACCATGTGATCGCGCTTCTCGTTGGGGTCTTTGCTCAGTTTGG
ACTGGTAGCTCAGGTAGTGGTTGTCGGGCAGCAGCACGGGGCCGTCGCCGATGGGGGTGTTCTGCTGGTA
GTGGTCGGCGAGCTGCACGCTGCCGTCCTCGATGTTGTGGCGGATCTTGAAGTTCACCTTGATGCCGTTC
TTCTGCTTGTCGGCCATGATATAGACGTTGTGGCTGTTGTAGTTGTACTCCAGCTTGTG
