>Addgene plasmid #59119 | pCDNA-FRT-FAK10 | addgene partial sequence | sequence record 94426 | synFAK-F 5'-CCTGATGCATGGGGTAAAGC-3'
TGATGTTATTGGTCGGATTGAGAACGGTGAGCGGCTCCCCATGCCTCCGAACTGCCCTCCCACCCTCTAC
AGCCTTATGACCAAGTGCTGGGCATACGACCCTAGTAGACGACCCAGGTTTACTGAACTTAAAGCACAAC
TCAGTACAATACTGGAGGAGGAGAAGCTGCAGCAAGAGGAACGAATGAGAATGGAATCCAGGCGACAAGT
CACAGTATCCTGGGACTCAGGAGGATCAGATGAAGCTCCTCCCAAGCCCAGCAGGCCTGGTTACCCCAGC
CCAAGGTCCAGTGAAGGGTTTTATCCGAGTCCTCAGCATATGGTACAGCCAAATCACTACCAGGTATCTG
GCTACTCTGGTTCTCATGGGATACCAGCCATGGCAGGCAGCATTTATCCTGGGCAGGCGTCTCTCTTGGA
TCAAACAGATTCCTGGAACCATCGACCTCAGGAAGTATCAGCATGGCAGCCAAACATGGAGGATTCGGGC
ACTTTGGATGTACGAGGAATGGGGCAGGTTCTGCCCACACATCTCATGGAGGAGAGGTTAATAAGACAAC
AGCAAGAGATGGAAGAAGATCAACGCTGGCTTGAGAAAGAGGAACGATTCCTGGTAATGAAACCTGATGT
GCGGCTCTCCAGAGGCAGCATTGAACGGGAGGACGGAGGTCTCCAGGGCCCAGCTGGTAACCAGCACATA
TATCAGCCTGTGGGTAAACCAGATCATGCCGCTCCACCAAAGAAGCCCCCTCGCCCTGGAGCCCCCCACT
TGGGCAGCCTCGCGAGCCTGAACAGCCCCGTGGACAGCTACAACGAAGGCGTGAAGATCAAGCCACAGGA
AATCAGCCCTCCTCCTACGGCCAACCTGGACCGCTCCAATGAC
