>Addgene plasmid #59119 | pCDNA-FRT-FAK10 | addgene partial sequence | sequence record 94428 | synFAK-R 5'-ACCGTTCTCAATCCGACCAA-3'
CTTTACCCCATGCATCAGGATCTCCCACATACACACACCAAACATCCACACATCGCTTGCTGAGGTAAAC
CGTCGGAAGTTGATTGACTCTGGAGCCATCCATTTGATAGGTAACTTTCCTTTGGACGCCTTATAGTAAG
TACTGTCTTCCATGTATCGGGATAAGCCAAAGTCACCCAATTTCACACAGTCAGTGGCAGATACCAGCAC
GTTCCTAGCAGCAATATCTCTATGTACAAATCTTTTGCTCTCTAGGTAAGCAAGTGCTGTGCTAAGCTGG
TAAGCGTAGAGGATGAGGGAGGCCAGGTCCAAGCTGAATTTTCTTACTTGCAGAAACGATCTCAACTCTC
CAAGTGTACAGAGCTCCATGATTATCCACACTGGGTTTTCTGTAATAACTCCAATGAGCTTCACAATGTG
AGGATGATCAAACTGACGCATTGTTAAGGCTTCTTGTAGGAACTTTTCTCTAACGCTGTCTGAGGTGCAG
TTTTTACATGTTTTGATTGCTACAGCCATAGCTGGATTTTCCGGACTCATGTAAATTCCTTGGTGCACAT
CTCCAAACTGTCCTTCACCAATGCAGCGCCCCAGTTCAATTCTCTCCCTTTGAATTTCATAATCTCTGGT
TGATGGTCCGCTTCCTCCGCTTCCTCCGCTTCCTCCGCTTCCCTTAATTAACTTGTACAGCTCGTCCATG
CCGAGAGTGATCCCGGCGGCGGTCACGAACTCCAGCAGGACCATGTGATCGCGCTTCTCGTTGGGGTCTT
TGCTCAGCTTGGACTGGGTGCTCAGGTAGTGGTTGTCGGGCAGCAGCAC
