>Addgene plasmid #59119 | pCDNA-FRT-FAK10 | addgene partial sequence | sequence record 94430 | ER/K-F 5'-AAGGAGTAAGGTCGCACACA-3'
TAGATGAAGAAGATACTTATACAATGGGAAGCGGAGGAAGCGGAGAATTCGGAAGCGGAGGAAGCGGAGA
AAACCTGTATTTTCAGGGCGGAAGCGGAGAAGAGGAAGAGAAAAAAAAACAGCAGGAAGAGGAAGCAGAA
AGGCTGAGGCGTATTCAAGAAGAAATGGAAAAGGAAAGAAAAAGACGTGAAGAAGATGAACAACGTCGAA
GAAAGGAGGAGGAGGAAAGGCGGATGAAACTTGAGATGGAAGCAAAGAGAAAACAAGAAGAAGAAGAGAG
AAAGAAAAGGGAAGATGATGAAAAACGCAAGAAGAAGGGCTCTGGCGGCTCTGGCGGCGCGCCCGTGAGC
AAGGGCGAGGAGCTGTTCACCGGGGTGGTGCCCATCCTGGTCGAGCTGGACGGCGACGTAAACGGCCACA
AGTTCAGCGTGTCCGGCGAGGGCGAGGGCGATGCCACCTACGGCAAGCTGACCCTGAAGTTCATCTGCAC
CACCGGCAAGCTGCCCGTGCCCTGGCCCACCCTCGTGACCACCCTGACCTGGGGCGTGCAGTGCTTCGCC
CGCTACCCCGACCACATGAAGCAGCACGACTTCTTCAAGTCCGCCATGCCCGAAGGCTACGTCCAGGAGC
GCACCATCTTCTTCAAGGACGACGGCAACTACAAGACCCGCGCCGAGGTGAAGTTCGAGGGCGACACCCT
GGTGAACCGCATCGAGCTGAAGGGCATCGACTTCAAGGAGGACGGCAACATCCTGGGGCACAAGCTGGAG
TACAACGCCATCAGCGACAACGTCTATATCACCGCCGACAAGCAGAAGAACGGCATCAAGGCCAACTTCA
AGATCCGCCACAACATCGAGGACGGCAGCGTGCAGCTCG
